Addgene plasmid #156516: pD649-HAsp-TNFSF18-Fc(DAPA)-AviTag-6xHis
Purpose: Mammalian expression of cell-surface protein extracellular domain fused to Fc(DAPA)-Avi-6xHis. Protein is secreted from cells.
Depositing lab: Chris Garcia. Depositing organization: Stanford University. Publication: A Human IgSF Cell-Surface Interactome Reveals a Complex Network of Protein-Protein Interactions. Wojtowicz WM, Vielmetter J, Fernandes RA, Siepe DH, Eastman CL, Chisholm GB, Cox S, Klock H, Anderson PW, Rue SM, Miller JJ, Glaser SM, Bragstad ML, Vance J, Lam AW, Lesley SA, Zinn K, Garcia KC. Cell. 2020 Aug 20;182(4):1027-1043.e17. doi: 10.1016/j.cell.2020.07.025. PubMed 32822567.
Backbone
  Vector backbone: pD649
  Backbone size w/o insert (bp): 6106
  Vector type: Mammalian Expression
Growth in bacteria
  Bacterial resistance: Ampicillin, 100 μg/mL
  Growth temperature: 37°C
  Growth strain: DH5alpha
  Copy number: High Copy
Gene/Insert
  Gene/Insert name: TNFSF18 (alt name: TNF18)
  Species: H. sapiens (human)
  Insert size (bp): 384
  Mutation: Fc region of human IgG contains D265A and P329A mutations (DAPA)
  Entrez Gene: TNFSF18 (a.k.a. AITRL, GITRL, TL6, TNLG2A, hGITRL)
  Promoter: CMV/SP6
  Tag / fusion protein: Fc(DAPA)-AviTag-6xHis (C terminal on backbone)
  Cloning method: Restriction Enzyme; 5′ cloning site GCGGCCGC (not destroyed); 3′ cloning site GGCGCGCC (not destroyed)
  Sequencing primers: 5′ ATTTAGGTGACACTATAG; 3′ CACGTACCAGTTGAACTTCACC
Resource information
  A portion of this plasmid was derived from a plasmid made by: synthesis by ThermoFisher
Terms and licenses: Academic/Nonprofit Terms; Industry Terms: Not Available to Industry
Depositor comments: Some plasmids in this collection may have an IS4-like element ISVsa5 family transposase upstream of the CMV promoter.
How to cite: pD649-HAsp-TNFSF18-Fc(DAPA)-AviTag-6xHis was a gift from Chris Garcia (Addgene plasmid # 156516 ; http://n2t.net/addgene:156516 ; RRID:Addgene_156516)
