[The description below was written by a language model from this plasmid's Addgene catalogue record and pLannotate feature annotations shown in this document.]
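Description:
pD649-HAsp-TNFSF18-Fc(DAPA)-AviTag-6xHis is a mammalian expression plasmid built on the pD649 backbone for producing a secreted, Fc-fused form of the extracellular domain of human TNFSF18 (GITRL/AITRL), the TNF-family cytokine that binds GITR. It is maintained in E. coli as a high-copy plasmid through a ColE1/pUC-type origin and selected with ampicillin via the β-lactamase gene. The full sequence is about 6.5 kb. The annotation also shows only fragments of an f1 origin and of lacZα, KanR and ble sequences, which appear to be backbone remnants rather than functional parts.

The expression cassette is driven by the CMV immediate-early enhancer and promoter, followed by a portion of CMV intron A and an SP6 promoter that also serves as a sequencing primer site and could support in vitro transcription. The open reading frame begins with a signal peptide (named HAsp in the construct; the annotation tool matches a short fragment to an immunoglobulin heavy-chain leader), which directs the protein into the secretory pathway. This is followed by the 384 bp TNFSF18 ectodomain, cloned between preserved NotI and AscI sites, then a human IgG1 Fc carrying the D265A and P329A (DAPA) substitutions, which are generally used to reduce Fc effector binding. An AviTag for site-specific biotinylation and a 6xHis tag for affinity purification complete the fusion, and the transcript ends at a bGH polyadenylation signal. A separate SV40 promoter/EM7-driven puromycin resistance cassette with an SV40 poly(A) signal is annotated, potentially allowing selection in mammalian cells.

The plasmid belongs to a collection made for a human cell-surface protein interaction screen. The depositor notes that some members may carry an IS4-like transposase insertion upstream of the CMV promoter; none is annotated here.
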