Features (pLannotate 1.2.2; 21 found; start..end, strand, type, name):
    197..305     -  rep_origin     f1 ori (fragment): f1 bacteriophage origin of replication; arrow indicates direction of (+) strand synthesis
    306..417     -  polyA_signal   bGH poly(A) signal: bovine growth hormone polyadenylation signal
    632..1309    -  CDS            IGHG1 (fragment): IGHG1_HUMAN - Experimental evidence at protein level: Swiss-Prot protein existence level 1. Constant region of immunoglobulin heavy chains. Immunoglobulins, also known as antibodies, are membrane-bound or secreted glycoproteins produced by B lymphocytes. In the recognition phase of humoral immunity, the membrane-bound immunoglobulins serve as receptors which, upon binding of a specific antigen, trigger the clonal expansion and differentiation of B lymphocytes into immunoglobulins- secreting plasma cells. Secreted immunoglobulins mediate the effector phase of humoral immunity, which results in
   1325..1708    -  CDS            TNFSF18 (fragment): TNF18_HUMAN - Also known as AITRL, GITRL, TL6. Experimental evidence at protein level: Swiss-Prot protein existence level 1. Cytokine that binds to TNFRSF18/AITR/GITR. Regulates T-cell responses. Can function as costimulator and lower the threshold for T- cell activation and T-cell proliferation. Important for interactions between activated T-lymphocytes and endothelial cells. Mediates activation of NF-kappa-B. Triggers increased phosphorylation of STAT1 and up-regulates expression of VCAM1 and ICAM1 (PubMed:23892569). Promotes leukocyte adhesion to endothelial cells (PubMed:23892569). Regulat
   1817..1854    -  CDS            IgH signal sequence (fragment): signal sequence from the mouse immunoglobulin heavy chain variable region
   1858..1876    -  promoter       SP6 promoter: promoter for bacteriophage SP6 RNA polymerase
   1928..1971    -  intron         CMV intron (fragment): modified intron A from human cytomegalovirus
   2107..2310    -  promoter       CMV promoter: human cytomegalovirus (CMV) immediate early promoter
   2311..2614    -  enhancer       CMV enhancer: human cytomegalovirus immediate early enhancer
   2857..2873    -  protein_bind   lac operator: The lac repressor binds to the lac operator to inhibit transcription in E. coli. This inhibition can be relieved by adding lactose or isopropyl-β-D-thiogalactopyranoside (IPTG). lac repressor encoded by lacI
   3329..3348    +  CDS            lacZα (fragment): LacZα fragment of β-galactosidase; lacZ fragment
   3373..3390    -  terminator     rrnB T2 terminator (fragment): transcription terminator T2 from the E. coli rrnB gene
   3615..4203    -  rep_origin     ori: high-copy-number ColE1/pMB1/pBR322/pUC origin of replication
   4314..4338    +  CDS            KanR (fragment): aminoglycoside phosphotransferase; aph(3')-Ia; confers resistance to kanamycin
   4368..4464    +  promoter       AmpR promoter (fragment): bla
   4467..5327    +  CDS            AmpR: β-lactamase; bla; confers resistance to ampicillin, carbenicillin, and related antibiotics
   5380..5501    -  polyA_signal   SV40 poly(A) signal: SV40 polyadenylation signal
   5496..5621    -  CDS            ble (fragment): BLE_KLEPN - Experimental evidence at protein level: Swiss-Prot protein existence level 1. Binding protein with a strong affinity to the bleomycin family of antibiotics. Binds to CL990; an antimitotic-antibiotic compound. From Klebsiella pneumoniae.
   5631..6230    -  CDS            PuroR (fragment): puromycin N-acetyltransferase; pac from Streptomyces; confers resistance to puromycin
   6249..6296    -  promoter       EM7 promoter: synthetic bacterial promoter&nbsp
   6344..183     -  promoter       SV40 promoter (across the origin): SV40 enhancer and early promoter
>Addgene plasmid #156516 | pD649-HAsp-TNFSF18-Fc(DAPA)-AviTag-6xHis | addgene full sequence | sequence record 368848 | Addgene NGS Result
GATGGGCGGAGTTAGGGGCGGGACTATGGTTGCTGACTAATTGAGATGCATGCTTTGCATACTTCTGCCT
GCTGGGGAGCCTGGGGACTTTCCACACCTGGTTGCTGACTAATTGAGATGCATGCTTTGCATACTTCTGC
CTGCTGGGGAGCCTGGGGACTTTCCACACCCTAACTGACACACATTCCACAGAATTAATTCGCGTTAAAT
TTTTGTTAAATCAGCTCATTTTTTAACCAATAGGCCGAAATCGGCAAAATCCCTTATAAATCAAAAGAAT
AGACCGAGATAGGGTTGAGTGTTGTGATGCAATTTCCTCATTTTATTAGGAAAGGACAGTGGGAGTGGCA
CCTTCCAGGGTCAAGGAAGGCACGGGGGAGGGGCAAACAACAGATGGCTGGCAACTAGAAGGCACAGTCG
AGGCTGATTTTCTCTATCTATTTATTTTACTACTCAAGACTATCTTGCAAAGTAGAAGAACCCTGTCTGC
AGTATGACGACCGTGTATACCCGATTGGCTTACCGGGTAACGCGTTGTGCCAGTGACTACAGGCCGGCCT
TAGTGGTGATGGTGGTGGTGTTCATGCCACTCAATCTTCTGAGCCTCGAAAATATCATTAAGACCGCTGC
CGCCGGGGCTCAGGCTCAGGGACTTCTGGGTGTAGTGGTTGTGCAGGGCCTCGTGCATCACGCTGCAGCT
GAACACGTTGCCCTGCTGCCACCTGGACTTGTCCACGGTCAGCTTGCTGTACAGGAAGAAGCTGCCGTCG
CTGTCCAGCACTGGGGGGGTGGTCTTGTAGTTGTTCTCGGGCTGGCCGTTGCTCTCCCACTCCACGGCGA
TATCGCTGGGGTAGAAGCCCTTCACCAGACAGGTCAGGGACACCTGGTTCTTGGTCATCTCCTCCCGGCT
GGGGGGCAGGGTGTACACCTGGGGCTCCCGTGGCTGGCCCTTGGCCTTGCTGATTGTCTTTTCGATTGGG
GCAGCCAGGGCCTTGTTGGAGACTTTGCACTTGTATTCTTTGCCGTTCAGCCAGTCCTGGTGCAGCACGG
TCAGCACGGACACCACCCTGTAGGTGCTGTTGTACTGCTCCTCTCTGGGCTTGGTCTTGGCGTTGTGCAC
CTCCACGCCGTCCACGTACCAGTTGAACTTCACCTCTGGGTCCTCGTGGGACACGGCCACCACCACGCAG
GTCACCTCGGGGGTCCTGCTGATCATCAGGGTGTCCTTGGGCTTGGGGGGGAACAGGAACACGGAAGGCC
CTCCCAGCAGTTCTGGAGCTGGGCAGGGGGGGCAGGTGTGGGTCTTGTCGCCGCCCGGCGCGCCAGAGAT
GAACTGAGGATTGGCCAGCAGGATGATGCCCCAGTAGGTGTTGTTCTTCAGCACCTGGTGCTCGCTGTTG
AAGATCAGGTCGATGGTATCGCCCACGTGCAGCTCATAGGTGCCGCCGACGTTCTGGATCTTGCTCTTGT
TGGTCAGTGTCTGGATCATGTCCTTGTTCTTGTACAGCCGCACTTCGAAAGGGGCCACATCGTTGTAGTT
GGCGTTAGGGGCCACCTGGCCATAGATCAGGTACAGGCCGTTCTGCAGGATTTCCAGCTTCCAGTCGGAC
ACCTTGTTCACGCAAGGAGGCTCGCTAGAGGCCATCTGCCACTTAGAAGGCAGAGGGCCGAACTTGGCCA
TGCAAGGTTCTTTGGCGGTTTCCAGTTGGGCGGCCGCAGCGAACACCAGGCAGAAGATGTAGCTCAGGGC
AATGATGGTCTTCATGGTGGCGCTAGCAGGCGCGTTTTCGATAGAACCGAGGTGCAGTTGGACCTGGGAG
TGGACACCTGTGGAGAGAAAGGCAAAGTGGATGTTATTCTATAGTGTCACCTAAATCGTATGTGTATGAT
ACATAAGGTTATGTATTAATTGTAGCCGCGTTCTAACGAAGCCAAGGGGGTGGGCCTATAGACTCTATAG
GCGGTACTTACGTCACTCTTGGCACGGGGAATCCGCGTTCCAATGCACCGTTCCCGGCCGCGGAGGCTGG
ATCGGTCCCGGTGTCTTCTATGGAGGTCAAAACAGCGTGGATGGCGTCTCCAGGCGATCTGACGGTTCAC
TAAACGAGCTCTGCTTATATAGACCTCCCACCGTACACGCCTACCGCCCATTTGCGTCAATGGGGCGGAG
TTGTTACGACATTTTGGAAAGTCCCGTTGATTTTGGTGCCAAAACAAACTCCCATTGACGTCAATGGGGT
GGAGACTTGGAAATCCCCGTGAGTCAAACCGCTATCCACGCCCATTGATGTACTGCCAAAACCGCATCAC
CATGGTAATAGCGATGACTAATACGTAGATGTACTGCCAAGTAGGAAAGTCCCATAAGGTCATGTACTGG
GCATAATGCCAGGCGGGCCATTTACCGTCATTGACGTCAATAGGGGGCGTACTTGGCATATGATACACTT
GATGTACTGCCAAGTGGGCAGTTTACCGTAAATACTCCACCCATTGACGTCAATGGAAAGTCCCTATTGG
CGTTACTATGGGAACATACGTCATTATTGACGTCAATGGGCGGGGGTCGTTGGGCGGTCAGCCAGGCGGG
CCATTTACCGTAAGTTATGTAACGCGGAACTCCATATATGGGCTATGAACTAATGACCCCGTAATTGATT
ACTATTAATAACTAGTCAATAATCAATGCCAACATGGCGGTCATATTGGACATGAGCCAATATAAATGTA
CATATTATGATATAGATACAACGTATGCAATGGCCAATAGCCAATATTGATTTATGCTATATAACCAATG
AATAATATGGCTAATGGCCAATATTGAGTCAACGCCACTGTGCATGAAGCTCGTAATTGTTATCCGCTCA
CAATTAAGGGCGACACAAAATTTATTCTAAATGATAATAAATACTGATAACATCTTATAGTTTGTATTAT
ATTTTGTATTATCGTTGACATGTATAATTTTGATATCAAAAACTGATTTTCCCTTTATTATTTTCGAGAT
TTATTTTCTTAATTCTCTTTAACAAACTAGAAATATTGTATATACAAAAAATCATAAATAATAGATGAAT
AGTTTAATTATAGGTGTTCATCAATCGAAAAAGCAACGTATCTTATTTAAAGTGCGTTGCTTTTTTCTCA
TTTATAAGGTTAAATAATTCTCATATATCAAGCAAAGTGACAGGCGCCCTTAAATATTCTGACAAATGCT
CTTTCCCTAAACTCCCCCCATAAAAAAACCCGCCGAAGCGGGTTTTTACGTTATTTGCGGATTAACGATT
ACTCGTTATCAGAACCGCCCAGGGGGCCCGAGCTTAAGACTGGCCGTCGTTTTACAACACAGAAAGAGTT
TGTAGAAACGCAAAAAGGCCATCCGTCAGGGGCCTTCTGCTTAGTTTGATGCCTGGCAGTTCCCTACTCT
CGCCTTCCGCTTCCTCGCTCACTGACTCGCTGCGCTCGGTCGTTCGGCTGCGGCGAGCGGTATCAGCTCA
CTCAAAGGCGGTAATACGGTTATCCACAGAATCAGGGGATAACGCAGGAAAGAACATGTGAGCAAAAGGC
CAGCAAAAGGCCAGGAACCGTAAAAAGGCCGCGTTGCTGGCGTTTTTCCATAGGCTCCGCCCCCCTGACG
AGCATCACAAAAATCGACGCTCAAGTCAGAGGTGGCGAAACCCGACAGGACTATAAAGATACCAGGCGTT
TCCCCCTGGAAGCTCCCTCGTGCGCTCTCCTGTTCCGACCCTGCCGCTTACCGGATACCTGTCCGCCTTT
CTCCCTTCGGGAAGCGTGGCGCTTTCTCATAGCTCACGCTGTAGGTATCTCAGTTCGGTGTAGGTCGTTC
GCTCCAAGCTGGGCTGTGTGCACGAACCCCCCGTTCAGCCCGACCGCTGCGCCTTATCCGGTAACTATCG
TCTTGAGTCCAACCCGGTAAGACACGACTTATCGCCACTGGCAGCAGCCACTGGTAACAGGATTAGCAGA
GCGAGGTATGTAGGCGGTGCTACAGAGTTCTTGAAGTGGTGGGCTAACTACGGCTACACTAGAAGAACAG
TATTTGGTATCTGCGCTCTGCTGAAGCCAGTTACCTTCGGAAAAAGAGTTGGTAGCTCTTGATCCGGCAA
ACAAACCACCGCTGGTAGCGGTGGTTTTTTTGTTTGCAAGCAGCAGATTACGCGCAGAAAAAAAGGATCT
CAAGAAGATCCTTTGATCTTTTCTACGGGGTCTGACGCTCAGTGGAACGACGCGCGCGTAACTCACGTTA
AGGGATTTTGGTCATGAGCAAGGGGTGTTATGAGCCATATTCAGGTATAAATGGGCTCGCGATAATGTTC
AGAATTGGTTAATTGGTTGTAACACTGACCCCTATTTGTTTATTTTTCTAAATACATTCAAATATGTATC
CGCTCATGAGACAATAACCCTGATAAATGCTTCAATAATATTGAAAAAGGAAGAATATGAGTATTCAACA
TTTCCGTGTCGCCCTTATTCCCTTTTTTGCGGCATTTTGCCTTCCTGTTTTTGCTCACCCAGAAACGCTG
GTGAAAGTAAAAGATGCTGAAGATCAGTTGGGTGCACGAGTGGGTTACATCGAACTGGATCTCAACAGCG
GTAAGATCCTTGAGAGTTTTCGCCCCGAAGAACGTTTTCCAATGATGAGCACTTTTAAAGTTCTGCTATG
TGGCGCGGTATTATCCCGTATTGACGCCGGGCAAGAGCAACTCGGTCGCCGCATACACTATTCTCAGAAT
GACTTGGTTGAGTACTCACCAGTCACAGAAAAGCATCTTACGGATGGCATGACAGTAAGAGAATTATGCA
GTGCTGCCATAACCATGAGTGATAACACTGCGGCCAACTTACTTCTGACAACGATCGGAGGACCGAAGGA
GCTAACCGCTTTTTTGCACAACATGGGGGATCATGTAACTCGCCTTGATCGTTGGGAACCGGAGCTGAAT
GAAGCCATACCAAACGACGAGCGTGACACCACGATGCCTGTAGCGATGGCAACAACGTTGCGCAAACTAT
TAACTGGCGAACTACTTACTCTAGCTTCCCGGCAACAATTAATAGACTGGATGGAGGCGGATAAAGTTGC
AGGACCACTTCTGCGCTCGGCCCTTCCGGCTGGCTGGTTTATTGCTGATAAATCCGGAGCCGGTGAGCGT
GGTTCTCGCGGTATCATCGCAGCGCTGGGGCCAGATGGTAAGCCCTCCCGTATCGTAGTTATCTACACGA
CGGGGAGTCAGGCAACTATGGATGAACGAAATAGACAGATCGCTGAGATAGGTGCCTCACTGATTAAGCA
TTGGTAATGACCATGATTACGCCAAGCTCTAGCTAGAGGTCGACGGTATACAGACATGATAAGATACATT
GATGAGTTTGGACAAACCACAACTAGAATGCAGTGAAAAAAATGCTTTATTTGTGAAATTTGTGATGCTA
TTGCTTTATTTGTAACCATTATAAGCTGCAATAAACAAGTTGGGGTGGGCGAAGAACTCCAGCATGAGAT
CCCCGCGCTGGAGGATCATCCAGCCGGCGTCCCGGAAAACGATTCCGAAGCCCAACCTTTCATAGAAGGC
GGCGGTGGAATCGAAATCTCGTAGCACGTGTCAGGCACCGGGCTTGCGGGTCATGCACCAGGTGCGCGGT
CCTTCGGGCACCTCGACGTCGGCGGTGACGGTGAAGCCGAGCCGCTCGTAGAAGGGGAGGTTGCGGGGCG
CGGATGTCTCCAGGAAGGCGGGCACCCCGGCGCGCTCGGCCGCCTCCACTCCGGGGAGCACGACGGCGCT
GCCCAGACCCTTGCCCTGGTGGTCGGGCGAGACGCCGACGGTGGCCAGGAACCACGCGGGCTCCTTGGGC
CGGTGCGGCGCCAGGAGGCCTTCCATCTGTTGCTGCGCGGCCAGCCGGGAACCGCTCAACTCGGCCATGC
GCGGGCCGATCTCGGCGAACACCGCCCCCGCTTCGACGCTCTCCGGCGTGGTCCAGACCGCCACCGCGGC
GCCGTCGTCCGCGACCCACACCTTGCCGATGTCGAGCCCGACGCGCGTGAGGAAGAGTTCTTGCAGCTCG
GTGACCCGCTCGATGTGGCGGTCCGGATCGACGGTGTGGCGCGTGGCGGGGTAGTCGGCGAACGCGGCGG
CGAGGGTGCGTACGGCCCTGGGGACGTCGTCGCGGGTGGCGAGGCGCACCGTGGGCTTGTACTCGGTCAT
GGTTTAGTTCCTCACCTTGTCGTATTATACTATGCCGATATACTATGCCGATGATTAATTGTCAACACGT
GCTGATCAGATCCGAAAATGGATATACAAGCTCCCGGGAGCTTTTTGCAAAAGCCTAGGCCTCCAAAAAA
GCCTCCTCACTACTTCTGGAATAGCTCAGAGGCAGAGGCGGCCTCGGCCTCTGCATAAATAAAAAAAATT
AGTCAGCCATGGGGCGGAGAATGGGCGGAACTGGGCGGAGTTAGGGGCGG
